Addgene plasmid #166921: AAV-F in pAR-9
Purpose: AAV rep/cap plasmid. Capsid is mouse brain tropic AAV-F
Depositing lab: Casey Maguire. Depositing organization: Massachusetts General Hospital. Publication: Selection of an Efficient AAV Vector for Robust CNS Transgene Expression. Hanlon KS, Meltzer JC, Buzhdygan T, Cheng MJ, Sena-Esteves M, Bennett RE, Sullivan TP, Razmpour R, Gong Y, Ng C, Nammour J, Maiz D, Dujardin S, Ramirez SH, Hudry E, Maguire CA. Mol Ther Methods Clin Dev. 2019 Oct 23;15:320-332. doi: 10.1016/j.omtm.2019.10.007. eCollection 2019 Dec 13. PubMed 31788496.
Backbone
  Vector backbone: unknown
  Vector type: AAV
Growth in bacteria
  Bacterial resistance: Ampicillin, 100 μg/mL
  Growth temperature: 37°C
  Growth strain: NEB Stable
  Copy number: High Copy
Gene/Insert
  Gene/Insert name: REP/CAP
  Cloning method: Unknown
  Sequencing primers: 5′ n/a
Terms and licenses: Academic/Nonprofit Terms; Industry Terms: Not Available to Industry
How to cite: AAV-F in pAR-9 was a gift from Casey Maguire (Addgene plasmid # 166921 ; http://n2t.net/addgene:166921 ; RRID:Addgene_166921)
