[The description below was written by a language model from this plasmid's Addgene catalogue record and pLannotate feature annotations shown in this document.]
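Description:
AAV-F in pAR-9 is an AAV rep/cap packaging (trans-helper) plasmid that supplies the replication and capsid genes needed to produce recombinant AAV carrying the AAV-F capsid, which the record describes as tropic for mouse brain. The catalogue lists the backbone as unknown, although the name points to a pAR-9 rep/cap vector. The annotated bacterial elements are typical of a pBluescript/pUC-type phagemid: a high-copy ColE1/pUC origin, an ampicillin resistance gene with its bla promoter, an f1 origin, lac promoter/operator and lacZα remnants, flanking T7 and T3 promoters, and small fragments of rop, bom and lacI. It is propagated in E. coli as a high-copy plasmid under ampicillin selection.

The payload is a contiguous rep–cap cassette. The annotation tool matched an AAV2 Rep52 open reading frame followed immediately by a VP1 capsid open reading frame. The roughly 670 bases upstream of Rep52 are unannotated, so the feature table neither confirms nor excludes the larger Rep78/68 coding region and the native viral promoters. The capsid is labelled by its nearest Swiss-Prot match, AAV2 VP1, but this reflects homology-based annotation and not the capsid's true identity. The record does not state the parental serotype or the modifications that define AAV-F. VP2 and VP3 would normally be expressed from within the same reading frame. No inverted terminal repeats are annotated, as expected for a helper plasmid that is not itself packaged.

The plasmid would typically be co-transfected into producer cells with an ITR-flanked transgene plasmid and adenoviral helper functions to make AAV-F vectors for central nervous system gene delivery. The depositor and repository sequences differ by only three nucleotides in length and have the same feature layout.
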