Features (pLannotate 1.2.2; 16 found; start..end, strand, type, name):
    673..1863    +  CDS            Rep52: REP52_AAV2S - Experimental evidence at protein level: Swiss-Prot protein existence level 1. Plays a critical role during packaging of viral DNA into empty capsids, where they are thought to be part of the packaging motor complex. The single stranded genomic DNA is packaged in a 3' to 5' direction and requires the association between viral DNA and Rep40. Regulates host PKA activity by interacting with host PRKX as a mechanism to interfere with helper virus propagation and to promote its own replication. From Adeno-associated virus 2 (isolate Srivastava/1982) (AAV-2).
   1883..4111    +  CDS            VP1: CAPSD_AAV2S - Experimental evidence at protein level: Swiss-Prot protein existence level 1. Capsid protein self-assembles to form an icosahedral capsid with a T=1 symmetry, about 22 nm in diameter, and consisting of 60 copies of three size variants of the capsid protein VP1, VP2 and VP3 which differ in their N-terminus. The capsid encapsulates the genomic ssDNA. Binds to host cell heparan sulfate and uses host ITGA5-ITGB1 as coreceptor on the cell surface to provide virion attachment to target cell. This attachment induces virion internalization predominantly through clathrin-dependent endocyt
   4192..4210    -  promoter       T3 promoter: promoter for bacteriophage T3 RNA polymerase
   4255..4271    -  protein_bind   lac operator: The lac repressor binds to the lac operator to inhibit transcription in E. coli. This inhibition can be relieved by adding lactose or isopropyl-β-D-thiogalactopyranoside (IPTG). lac repressor encoded by lacI
   4279..4309    -  promoter       lac promoter: promoter for the E. coli lac operon
   4324..4345    -  protein_bind   CAP binding site: CAP binding activates transcription in the presence of cAMP. E. coli catabolite activator protein
   4358..4450    -  CDS            lacI (fragment): lac repressor; lacI; The lac repressor binds to the lac operator to inhibit transcription in E. coli. This inhibition can be relieved by adding lactose or isopropyl-β-D-thiogalactopyranoside (IPTG).
   4633..5221    -  rep_origin     ori: high-copy-number ColE1/pMB1/pBR322/pUC origin of replication
   5392..6252    -  CDS            AmpR: β-lactamase; bla; confers resistance to ampicillin, carbenicillin, and related antibiotics
   6253..6357    -  promoter       AmpR promoter: bla
   6452..6487    +  CDS            rop (fragment): Rop protein, which maintains plasmids at low copy number; rop
   6589..6688    +  misc_feature   bom (fragment): basis of mobility region from pBR322
   6689..7144    -  rep_origin     f1 ori (sequence partly withheld): f1 bacteriophage origin of replication; arrow indicates direction of (+) strand synthesis
   7152..7309    -  CDS            lacZα (fragment): LacZα fragment of β-galactosidase; lacZ fragment
   7312..7330    +  promoter       T7 promoter: promoter for bacteriophage T7 RNA polymerase
   7333..7351    +  misc_feature   MCS (fragment): pUC18/19 multiple cloning site
>Addgene plasmid #166921 | AAV-F in pAR-9 | depositor full sequence | sequence record 324062 | AAV-F in pAR-9 sequence 7486 bps
ATGCCGGGGTTTTACGAGATTGTGATTAAGGTCCCCAGCGACCTTGACGAGCATCTGCCCGGCATTTCTG
ACAGCTTTGTGAACTGGGTGGCCGAGAAGGAATGGGAGTTGCCGCCAGATTCTGACATGGATCTGAATCT
GATTGAGCAGGCACCCCTGACCGTGGCCGAGAAGCTGCAGCGCGACTTTCTGACGGAATGGCGCCGTGTG
AGTAAGGCCCCGGAGGCCCTTTTCTTTGTGCAATTTGAGAAGGGAGAGAGCTACTTCCACATGCACGTGC
TCGTGGAAACCACCGGGGTGAAATCCATGGTTTTGGGACGTTTCCTGAGTCAGATTCGCGAAAAACTGAT
TCAGAGAATTTACCGCGGGATCGAGCCGACTTTGCCAAACTGGTTCGCGGTCACAAAGACCAGAAATGGC
GCCGGAGGCGGGAACAAGGTGGTGGATGAGTGCTACATCCCCAATTACTTGCTCCCCAAAACCCAGCCTG
AGCTCCAGTGGGCGTGGACTAATATGGAACAGTATTTAAGCGCCTGTTTGAATCTCACGGAGCGTAAACG
GTTGGTGGCGCAGCATCTGACGCACGTGTCGCAGACGCAGGAGCAGAACAAAGAGAATCAGAATCCCAAT
TCTGATGCGCCGGTGATCAGATCAAAAACTTCAGCCAGGTACATGGAGCTGGTCGGGTGGCTCGTGGACA
AGGGGATTACCTCGGAGAAGCAGTGGATCCAGGAGGACCAGGCCTCATACATCTCCTTCAATGCGGCCTC
CAACTCGCGGTCCCAAATCAAGGCTGCCTTGGACAATGCGGGAAAGATTATGAGCCTGACTAAAACCGCC
CCCGACTACCTGGTGGGCCAGCAGCCCGTGGAGGACATTTCCAGCAATCGGATTTATAAAATTTTGGAAC
TAAACGGGTACGATCCCCAATATGCGGCTTCCGTCTTTCTGGGATGGGCCACGAAAAAGTTCGGCAAGAG
GAACACCATCTGGCTGTTTGGGCCTGCAACTACCGGGAAGACCAACATCGCGGAGGCCATAGCCCACACT
GTGCCCTTCTACGGGTGCGTAAACTGGACCAATGAGAACTTTCCCTTCAACGACTGTGTCGACAAGATGG
TGATCTGGTGGGAGGAGGGGAAGATGACCGCCAAGGTCGTGGAGTCGGCCAAAGCCATTCTCGGAGGAAG
CAAGGTGCGCGTGGACCAGAAATGCAAGTCCTCGGCCCAGATAGACCCGACTCCCGTGATCGTCACCTCC
AACACCAACATGTGCGCCGTGATTGACGGGAACTCAACGACCTTCGAACACCAGCAGCCGTTGCAAGACC
GGATGTTCAAATTTGAACTCACCCGCCGTCTGGATCATGACTTTGGGAAGGTCACCAAGCAGGAAGTCAA
AGACTTTTTCCGGTGGGCAAAGGATCACGTGGTTGAGGTGGAGCATGAATTCTACGTCAAAAAGGGTGGA
GCCAAGAAAAGACCCGCCCCCAGTGACGCAGATATAAGTGAGCCCAAACGGGTGCGCGAGTCAGTTGCGC
AGCCATCGACGTCAGACGCGGAAGCTTCGATCAACTACGCAGACAGGTACCAAAACAAATGTTCTCGTCA
CGTGGGCATGAATCTGATGCTGTTTCCCTGCAGACAATGCGAGAGAATGAATCAGAATTCAAATATCTGC
TTCACTCACGGACAGAAAGACTGTTTAGAGTGCTTTCCCGTGTCAGAATCTCAACCCGTTTCTGTCGTCA
AAAAGGCGTATCAGAAACTGTGCTACATTCATCATATCATGGGAAAGGTGCCAGACGCTTGCACTGCCTG
CGATCTGGTCAATGTGGATTTGGATGACTGCATCTTTGAACAATAAATGATTTAAATCAGGTATGGCTGC
CGATGGTTATCTTCCAGATTGGCTCGAGGACAACCTTAGTGAAGGAATTCGCGAGTGGTGGGCTTTGAAA
CCTGGAGCCCCTCAACCCAAGGCAAATCAACAACATCAAGACAACGCTCGAGGTCTTGTGCTTCCGGGTT
ACAAATACCTTGGACCCGGCAACGGACTCGACAAGGGGGAGCCGGTCAACGCAGCAGACGCGGCGGCCCT
CGAGCACGACAAGGCCTACGACCAGCAGCTCAAGGCCGGAGACAACCCGTACCTCAAGTACAACCACGCC
GACGCCGAGTTCCAGGAGCGGCTCAAAGAAGATACGTCTTTTGGGGGCAACCTCGGGCGAGCAGTCTTCC
AGGCCAAAAAGAGGCTTCTTGAACCTCTTGGTCTGGTTGAGGAAGCGGCTAAGACGGCTCCTGGAAAGAA
GAGGCCTGTAGAGCAGTCTCCTCAGGAACCGGACTCCTCCGCGGGTATTGGCAAATCGGGTGCACAGCCC
GCTAAAAAGAGACTCAATTTCGGTCAGACTGGCGACACAGAGTCAGTCCCAGACCCTCAACCAATCGGAG
AACCTCCCGCAGCCCCCTCAGGTGTGGGATCTCTTACAATGGCTTCAGGTGGTGGCGCACCAGTGGCAGA
CAATAACGAAGGTGCCGATGGAGTGGGTAGTTCCTCGGGAAATTGGCATTGCGATTCCCAATGGCTGGGG
GACAGAGTCATCACCACCAGCACCCGAACCTGGGCCCTGCCCACCTACAACAATCACCTCTACAAGCAAA
TCTCCAACAGCACATCTGGAGGATCTTCAAATGACAACGCCTACTTCGGCTACAGCACCCCCTGGGGGTA
TTTTGACTTCAACAGATTCCACTGCCACTTCTCACCACGTGACTGGCAGCGACTCATCAACAACAACTGG
GGATTCCGGCCTAAGCGACTCAACTTCAAGCTCTTCAACATTCAGGTCAAAGAGGTTACGGACAACAATG
GAGTCAAGACCATCGCCAATAACCTTACCAGCACGGTCCAGGTCTTCACGGACTCAGACTATCAGCTCCC
GTACGTGCTCGGGTCGGCTCACGAGGGCTGCCTCCCGCCGTTCCCAGCGGACGTTTTCATGATTCCTCAG
TACGGGTATCTGACGCTTAATGATGGAAGCCAGGCCGTGGGTCGTTCGTCCTTTTACTGCCTGGAATATT
TCCCGTCGCAAATGCTAAGAACGGGTAACAACTTCCAGTTCAGCTACGAGTTTGAGAACGTACCTTTCCA
TAGCAGCTACGCTCACAGCCAAAGCCTGGACCGACTAATGAATCCACTCATCGACCAATACTTGTACTAT
CTCTCAAAGACTATTAACGGTTCTGGACAGAATCAACAAACGCTAAAATTCAGTGTGGCCGGACCCAGCA
ACATGGCTGTCCAGGGAAGAAACTACATACCTGGACCCAGCTACCGACAACAACGTGTCTCAACCACTGT
GACTCAAAACAACAACAGCGAATTTGCTTGGCCTGGAGCTTCTTCTTGGGCTCTCAATGGACGTAATAGC
TTGATGAATCCTGGACCTGCTATGGCCAGCCACAAAGAAGGAGAGGACCGTTTCTTTCCTTTGTCTGGAT
CTTTAATTTTTGGCAAACAAGGAACTGGAAGAGACAACGTGGATGCGGACAAAGTCATGATAACCAACGA
AGAAGAAATTAAAACTACTAACCCGGTAGCAACGGAGTCCTATGGACAAGTGGCCACAAACCACCAGAGT
GCCCAATTTGTTGTTGGTCAGAGTTATGCACAGGCGCAGACCGGCTGGGTTCAAAACCAAGGAATACTTC
CGGGTATGGTTTGGCAGGACAGAGATGTGTACCTGCAAGGACCCATTTGGGCCAAAATTCCTCACACGGA
CGGCAACTTTCACCCTTCTCCGCTGATGGGAGGGTTTGGAATGAAGCACCCGCCTCCTCAGATCCTCATC
AAAAACACACCTGTACCTGCGGATCCTCCAACGGCCTTCAACAAGGACAAGCTGAACTCTTTCATCACCC
AGTATTCTACTGGCCAAGTCAGCGTGGAGATCGAGTGGGAGCTGCAGAAGGAAAACAGCAAGCGCTGGAA
CCCGGAGATCCAGTACACTTCCAACTATTACAAGTCTAATAATGTTGAATTTGCTGTTAATACTGAAGGT
GTATATAGTGAACCCCGCCCCATTGGCACCAGATACCTGACTCGTAATCTGTAATTACGTGTTAATCAAT
AAACCGGTTGATTCGTTTCAGTTGAACTTTGGTGTCGCGGCCGCTCGATAAGCTTTTGTTCCCTTTAGTG
AGGGTTAATTCCGAGCTTGGCGTAATCATGGTCATAGCTGTTTCCTGTGTGAAATTGTTATCCGCTCACA
ATTCCACACAACATACGAGCCGGAAGCATAAAGTGTAAAGCCTGGGGTGCCTAATGAGTGAGCTAACTCA
CATTAATTGCGTTGCGCTCACTGCCCGCTTTCCAGTCGGGAAACCTGTCGTGCCAGCTGCATTAATGAAT
CGGCCAACGCGCGGGGAGAGGCGGTTTGCGTATTGGGCGCTCTTCCGCTTCCTCGCTCACTGACTCGCTG
CGCTCGGTCGTTCGGCTGCGGCGAGCGGTATCAGCTCACTCAAAGGCGGTAATACGGTTATCCACAGAAT
CAGGGGATAACGCAGGAAAGAACATGTGAGCAAAAGGCCAGCAAAAGGCCAGGAACCGTAAAAAGGCCGC
GTTGCTGGCGTTTTTCCATAGGCTCCGCCCCCCTGACGAGCATCACAAAAATCGACGCTCAAGTCAGAGG
TGGCGAAACCCGACAGGACTATAAAGATACCAGGCGTTTCCCCCTGGAAGCTCCCTCGTGCGCTCTCCTG
TTCCGACCCTGCCGCTTACCGGATACCTGTCCGCCTTTCTCCCTTCGGGAAGCGTGGCGCTTTCTCATAG
CTCACGCTGTAGGTATCTCAGTTCGGTGTAGGTCGTTCGCTCCAAGCTGGGCTGTGTGCACGAACCCCCC
GTTCAGCCCGACCGCTGCGCCTTATCCGGTAACTATCGTCTTGAGTCCAACCCGGTAAGACACGACTTAT
CGCCACTGGCAGCAGCCACTGGTAACAGGATTAGCAGAGCGAGGTATGTAGGCGGTGCTACAGAGTTCTT
GAAGTGGTGGCCTAACTACGGCTACACTAGAAGGACAGTATTTGGTATCTGCGCTCTGCTGAAGCCAGTT
ACCTTCGGAAAAAGAGTTGGTAGCTCTTGATCCGGCAAACAAACCACCGCTGGTAGCGGTGGTTTTTTTG
TTTGCAAGCAGCAGATTACGCGCAGAAAAAAAGGATCTCAAGAAGATCCTTTGATCTTTTCTACGGGGTC
TGACGCTCAGTGGAACGAAAACTCACGTTAAGGGATTTTGGTCATGAGATTATCAAAAAGGATCTTCACC
TAGATCCTTTTAAATTAAAAATGAAGTTTTAAATCAATCTAAAGTATATATGAGTAAACTTGGTCTGACA
GTTACCAATGCTTAATCAGTGAGGCACCTATCTCAGCGATCTGTCTATTTCGTTCATCCATAGTTGCCTG
ACTCCCCGTCGTGTAGATAACTACGATACGGGAGGGCTTACCATCTGGCCCCAGTGCTGCAATGATACCG
CGAGACCCACGCTCACCGGCTCCAGATTTATCAGCAATAAACCAGCCAGCCGGAAGGGCCGAGCGCAGAA
GTGGTCCTGCAACTTTATCCGCCTCCATCCAGTCTATTAATTGTTGCCGGGAAGCTAGAGTAAGTAGTTC
GCCAGTTAATAGTTTGCGCAACGTTGTTGCCATTGCTACAGGCATCGTGGTGTCACGCTCGTCGTTTGGT
ATGGCTTCATTCAGCTCCGGTTCCCAACGATCAAGGCGAGTTACATGATCCCCCATGTTGTGCAAAAAAG
CGGTTAGCTCCTTCGGTCCTCCGATCGTTGTCAGAAGTAAGTTGGCCGCAGTGTTATCACTCATGGTTAT
GGCAGCACTGCATAATTCTCTTACTGTCATGCCATCCGTAAGATGCTTTTCTGTGACTGGTGAGTACTCA
ACCAAGTCATTCTGAGAATAGTGTATGCGGCGACCGAGTTGCTCTTGCCCGGCGTCAATACGGGATAATA
CCGCGCCACATAGCAGAACTTTAAAAGTGCTCATCATTGGAAAACGTTCTTCGGGGCGAAAACTCTCAAG
GATCTTACCGCTGTTGAGATCCAGTTCGATGTAACCCACTCGTGCACCCAACTGATCTTCAGCATCTTTT
ACTTTCACCAGCGTTTCTGGGTGAGCAAAAACAGGAAGGCAAAATGCCGCAAAAAAGGGAATAAGGGCGA
CACGGAAATGTTGAATACTCATACTCTTCCTTTTTCAATATTATTGAAGCATTTATCAGGGTTATTGTCT
CATGAGCGGATACATATTTGAATGTATTTAGAAAAATAAACAAATAGGGGTTCCGCGCACATTTCCCCGA
AAAGTGCCACCTGACGTCTAAGAAACCATTATTATCATGACATTAACCTATAAAAATAGGCGTATCACGA
GGCCCTTTCGTCTCGCGCGTTTCGGTGATGACGGTGAAAACCTCTGACACATGCAGCTCCCGGAGACGGT
CACAGCTTGTCTGTAAGCGGATGCCGGGAGCAGACAAGCCCGTCAGGGCGCGTCAGCGGGTGTTGGCGGG
TGTCGGGGCTGGCTTAACTATGCGGCATCAGAGCAGATTGTACTGAGAGTGCACCATATGCGGTGTGAAA
TACCGCACAGATGCGTAAGGAGAAAATACCGCATCAGGAAATTGTAAACGTTAATATTTTGTTAAAATTC
GCGTTAAATTTTTGTTAAATCAGCTCATTTTTTAACCAATAGGCCGAAATCGGCAAAATCCCTTATAAAT
CAAAAGAATAGACCGAGATAGGGT
[37 nt withheld, positions 6815-6851]
AAAGAACGTGGACTCCAACGTCAAAGG
[49 nt withheld, positions 6879-6927]
T
[91 nt withheld, positions 6929-7019]
GAACGTGGCGAGG
[112 nt withheld, positions 7033-7144]
CGCGCCATTCGCCATTCAGGCTGCGCAACTGTTGGGAAGGGCGATCGGTGCGGGCCTCTTCGCTATTACG
CCAGCTGGCGAAAGGGGGATGTGCTGCAAGGCGATTAAGTTGGGTAACGCCAGGGTTTTCCCAGTCACGA
CGTTGTAAAACGACGGCCAGTGAATTGTAATACGACTCACTATAGGGCGAATTCGAGCTCGGTACCCCTA
GAGTCCTGTATTAGAGGTCACGTGAGTGTTTTGCGACATTTTGCGACACCATGTGGTCACGCTGGGTATT
TAAGCCCGAGTGAGCACGCAGGGTCTCCATTTTGAAGCGGGAGGTTTGAACGCGCAGCCGCC
