Features (pLannotate 1.2.2; 16 found; start..end, strand, type, name):
    674..1864    +  CDS            Rep52: REP52_AAV2S - Experimental evidence at protein level: Swiss-Prot protein existence level 1. Plays a critical role during packaging of viral DNA into empty capsids, where they are thought to be part of the packaging motor complex. The single stranded genomic DNA is packaged in a 3' to 5' direction and requires the association between viral DNA and Rep40. Regulates host PKA activity by interacting with host PRKX as a mechanism to interfere with helper virus propagation and to promote its own replication. From Adeno-associated virus 2 (isolate Srivastava/1982) (AAV-2).
   1884..4112    +  CDS            VP1: CAPSD_AAV2S - Experimental evidence at protein level: Swiss-Prot protein existence level 1. Capsid protein self-assembles to form an icosahedral capsid with a T=1 symmetry, about 22 nm in diameter, and consisting of 60 copies of three size variants of the capsid protein VP1, VP2 and VP3 which differ in their N-terminus. The capsid encapsulates the genomic ssDNA. Binds to host cell heparan sulfate and uses host ITGA5-ITGB1 as coreceptor on the cell surface to provide virion attachment to target cell. This attachment induces virion internalization predominantly through clathrin-dependent endocyt
   4193..4211    -  promoter       T3 promoter: promoter for bacteriophage T3 RNA polymerase
   4256..4272    -  protein_bind   lac operator: The lac repressor binds to the lac operator to inhibit transcription in E. coli. This inhibition can be relieved by adding lactose or isopropyl-β-D-thiogalactopyranoside (IPTG). lac repressor encoded by lacI
   4280..4310    -  promoter       lac promoter: promoter for the E. coli lac operon
   4325..4346    -  protein_bind   CAP binding site: CAP binding activates transcription in the presence of cAMP. E. coli catabolite activator protein
   4359..4451    -  CDS            lacI (fragment): lac repressor; lacI; The lac repressor binds to the lac operator to inhibit transcription in E. coli. This inhibition can be relieved by adding lactose or isopropyl-β-D-thiogalactopyranoside (IPTG).
   4634..5222    -  rep_origin     ori: high-copy-number ColE1/pMB1/pBR322/pUC origin of replication
   5393..6253    -  CDS            AmpR: β-lactamase; bla; confers resistance to ampicillin, carbenicillin, and related antibiotics
   6254..6358    -  promoter       AmpR promoter: bla
   6453..6488    +  CDS            rop (fragment): Rop protein, which maintains plasmids at low copy number; rop
   6590..6689    +  misc_feature   bom (fragment): basis of mobility region from pBR322
   6717..7145    -  rep_origin     f1 ori (sequence partly withheld): f1 bacteriophage origin of replication; arrow indicates direction of (+) strand synthesis
   7149..7306    -  CDS            lacZα (fragment): LacZα fragment of β-galactosidase; lacZ fragment
   7309..7327    +  promoter       T7 promoter: promoter for bacteriophage T7 RNA polymerase
   7330..7348    +  misc_feature   MCS (fragment): pUC18/19 multiple cloning site
>Addgene plasmid #166921 | AAV-F in pAR-9 | addgene full sequence | sequence record 329744 | Addgene NGS Result
CACGCCGGGGTTTTACGAGATTGTGATTAAGGTCCCCAGCGACCTTGACGAGCATCTGCCCGGCATTTCT
GACAGCTTTGTGAACTGGGTGGCCGAGAAGGAATGGGAGTTGCCGCCAGATTCTGACATGGATCTGAATC
TGATTGAGCAGGCACCCCTGACCGTGGCCGAGAAGCTGCAGCGCGACTTTCTGACGGAATGGCGCCGTGT
GAGTAAGGCCCCGGAGGCCCTTTTCTTTGTGCAATTTGAGAAGGGAGAGAGCTACTTCCACATGCACGTG
CTCGTGGAAACCACCGGGGTGAAATCCATGGTTTTGGGACGTTTCCTGAGTCAGATTCGCGAAAAACTGA
TTCAGAGAATTTACCGCGGGATCGAGCCGACTTTGCCAAACTGGTTCGCGGTCACAAAGACCAGAAATGG
CGCCGGAGGCGGGAACAAGGTGGTGGATGAGTGCTACATCCCCAATTACTTGCTCCCCAAAACCCAGCCT
GAGCTCCAGTGGGCGTGGACTAATATGGAACAGTATTTAAGCGCCTGTTTGAATCTCACGGAGCGTAAAC
GGTTGGTGGCGCAGCATCTGACGCACGTGTCGCAGACGCAGGAGCAGAACAAAGAGAATCAGAATCCCAA
TTCTGATGCGCCGGTGATCAGATCAAAAACTTCAGCCAGGTACATGGAGCTGGTCGGGTGGCTCGTGGAC
AAGGGGATTACCTCGGAGAAGCAGTGGATCCAGGAGGACCAGGCCTCATACATCTCCTTCAATGCGGCCT
CCAACTCGCGGTCCCAAATCAAGGCTGCCTTGGACAATGCGGGAAAGATTATGAGCCTGACTAAAACCGC
CCCCGACTACCTGGTGGGCCAGCAGCCCGTGGAGGACATTTCCAGCAATCGGATTTATAAAATTTTGGAA
CTAAACGGGTACGATCCCCAATATGCGGCTTCCGTCTTTCTGGGATGGGCCACGAAAAAGTTCGGCAAGA
GGAACACCATCTGGCTGTTTGGGCCTGCAACTACCGGGAAGACCAACATCGCGGAGGCCATAGCCCACAC
TGTGCCCTTCTACGGGTGCGTAAACTGGACCAATGAGAACTTTCCCTTCAACGACTGTGTCGACAAGATG
GTGATCTGGTGGGAGGAGGGGAAGATGACCGCCAAGGTCGTGGAGTCGGCCAAAGCCATTCTCGGAGGAA
GCAAGGTGCGCGTGGACCAGAAATGCAAGTCCTCGGCCCAGATAGACCCGACTCCCGTGATCGTCACCTC
CAACACCAACATGTGCGCCGTGATTGACGGGAACTCAACGACCTTCGAACACCAGCAGCCGTTGCAAGAC
CGGATGTTCAAATTTGAACTCACCCGCCGTCTGGATCATGACTTTGGGAAGGTCACCAAGCAGGAAGTCA
AAGACTTTTTCCGGTGGGCAAAGGATCACGTGGTTGAGGTGGAGCATGAATTCTACGTCAAAAAGGGTGG
AGCCAAGAAAAGACCCGCCCCCAGTGACGCAGATATAAGTGAGCCCAAACGGGTGCGCGAGTCAGTTGCG
CAGCCATCGACGTCAGACGCGGAAGCTTCGATCAACTACGCAGACAGGTACCAAAACAAATGTTCTCGTC
ACGTGGGCATGAATCTGATGCTGTTTCCCTGCAGACAATGCGAGAGAATGAATCAGAATTCAAATATCTG
CTTCACTCACGGACAGAAAGACTGTTTAGAGTGCTTTCCCGTGTCAGAATCTCAACCCGTTTCTGTCGTC
AAAAAGGCGTATCAGAAACTGTGCTACATTCATCATATCATGGGAAAGGTGCCAGACGCTTGCACTGCCT
GCGATCTGGTCAATGTGGATTTGGATGACTGCATCTTTGAACAATAAATGATTTAAATCAGGTATGGCTG
CCGATGGTTATCTTCCAGATTGGCTCGAGGACAACCTTAGTGAAGGAATTCGCGAGTGGTGGGCTTTGAA
ACCTGGAGCCCCTCAACCCAAGGCAAATCAACAACATCAAGACAACGCTCGAGGTCTTGTGCTTCCGGGT
TACAAATACCTTGGACCCGGCAACGGACTCGACAAGGGGGAGCCGGTCAACGCAGCAGACGCGGCGGCCC
TCGAGCACGACAAGGCCTACGACCAGCAGCTCAAGGCCGGAGACAACCCGTACCTCAAGTACAACCACGC
CGACGCCGAGTTCCAGGAGCGGCTCAAAGAAGATACGTCTTTTGGGGGCAACCTCGGGCGAGCAGTCTTC
CAGGCCAAAAAGAGGCTTCTTGAACCTCTTGGTCTGGTTGAGGAAGCGGCTAAGACGGCTCCTGGAAAGA
AGAGGCCTGTAGAGCAGTCTCCTCAGGAACCGGACTCCTCCGCGGGTATTGGCAAATCGGGTGCACAGCC
CGCTAAAAAGAGACTCAATTTCGGTCAGACTGGCGACACAGAGTCAGTCCCAGACCCTCAACCAATCGGA
GAACCTCCCGCAGCCCCCTCAGGTGTGGGATCTCTTACAATGGCTTCAGGTGGTGGCGCACCAGTGGCAG
ACAATAACGAAGGTGCCGATGGAGTGGGTAGTTCCTCGGGAAATTGGCATTGCGATTCCCAATGGCTGGG
GGACAGAGTCATCACCACCAGCACCCGAACCTGGGCCCTGCCCACCTACAACAATCACCTCTACAAGCAA
ATCTCCAACAGCACATCTGGAGGATCTTCAAATGACAACGCCTACTTCGGCTACAGCACCCCCTGGGGGT
ATTTTGACTTCAACAGATTCCACTGCCACTTCTCACCACGTGACTGGCAGCGACTCATCAACAACAACTG
GGGATTCCGGCCTAAGCGACTCAACTTCAAGCTCTTCAACATTCAGGTCAAAGAGGTTACGGACAACAAT
GGAGTCAAGACCATCGCCAATAACCTTACCAGCACGGTCCAGGTCTTCACGGACTCAGACTATCAGCTCC
CGTACGTGCTCGGGTCGGCTCACGAGGGCTGCCTCCCGCCGTTCCCAGCGGACGTTTTCATGATTCCTCA
GTACGGGTATCTGACGCTTAATGATGGAAGCCAGGCCGTGGGTCGTTCGTCCTTTTACTGCCTGGAATAT
TTCCCGTCGCAAATGCTAAGAACGGGTAACAACTTCCAGTTCAGCTACGAGTTTGAGAACGTACCTTTCC
ATAGCAGCTACGCTCACAGCCAAAGCCTGGACCGACTAATGAATCCACTCATCGACCAATACTTGTACTA
TCTCTCAAAGACTATTAACGGTTCTGGACAGAATCAACAAACGCTAAAATTCAGTGTGGCCGGACCCAGC
AACATGGCTGTCCAGGGAAGAAACTACATACCTGGACCCAGCTACCGACAACAACGTGTCTCAACCACTG
TGACTCAAAACAACAACAGCGAATTTGCTTGGCCTGGAGCTTCTTCTTGGGCTCTCAATGGACGTAATAG
CTTGATGAATCCTGGACCTGCTATGGCCAGCCACAAAGAAGGAGAGGACCGTTTCTTTCCTTTGTCTGGA
TCTTTAATTTTTGGCAAACAAGGAACTGGAAGAGACAACGTGGATGCGGACAAAGTCATGATAACCAACG
AAGAAGAAATTAAAACTACTAACCCGGTAGCAACGGAGTCCTATGGACAAGTGGCCACAAACCACCAGAG
TGCCCAATTTGTTGTTGGTCAGAGTTATGCACAGGCGCAGACCGGCTGGGTTCAAAACCAAGGAATACTT
CCGGGTATGGTTTGGCAGGACAGAGATGTGTACCTGCAAGGACCCATTTGGGCCAAAATTCCTCACACGG
ACGGCAACTTTCACCCTTCTCCGCTGATGGGAGGGTTTGGAATGAAGCACCCGCCTCCTCAGATCCTCAT
CAAAAACACACCTGTACCTGCGGATCCTCCAACGGCCTTCAACAAGGACAAGCTGAACTCTTTCATCACC
CAGTATTCTACTGGCCAAGTCAGCGTGGAGATCGAGTGGGAGCTGCAGAAGGAAAACAGCAAGCGCTGGA
ACCCGGAGATCCAGTACACTTCCAACTATTACAAGTCTAATAATGTTGAATTTGCTGTTAATACTGAAGG
TGTATATAGTGAACCCCGCCCCATTGGCACCAGATACCTGACTCGTAATCTGTAATTACGTGTTAATCAA
TAAACCGGTTGATTCGTTTCAGTTGAACTTTGGTGTCGCGGCCGCTCGATAAGCTTTTGTTCCCTTTAGT
GAGGGTTAATTTCGAGCTTGGCGTAATCATGGTCATAGCTGTTTCCTGTGTGAAATTGTTATCCGCTCAC
AATTCCACACAACATACGAGCCGGAAGCATAAAGTGTAAAGCCTGGGGTGCCTAATGAGTGAGCTAACTC
ACATTAATTGCGTTGCGCTCACTGCCCGCTTTCCAGTCGGGAAACCTGTCGTGCCAGCTGCATTAATGAA
TCGGCCAACGCGCGGGGAGAGGCGGTTTGCGTATTGGGCGCTCTTCCGCTTCCTCGCTCACTGACTCGCT
GCGCTCGGTCGTTCGGCTGCGGCGAGCGGTATCAGCTCACTCAAAGGCGGTAATACGGTTATCCACAGAA
TCAGGGGATAACGCAGGAAAGAACATGTGAGCAAAAGGCCAGCAAAAGGCCAGGAACCGTAAAAAGGCCG
CGTTGCTGGCGTTTTTCCATAGGCTCCGCCCCCCTGACGAGCATCACAAAAATCGACGCTCAAGTCAGAG
GTGGCGAAACCCGACAGGACTATAAAGATACCAGGCGTTTCCCCCTGGAAGCTCCCTCGTGCGCTCTCCT
GTTCCGACCCTGCCGCTTACCGGATACCTGTCCGCCTTTCTCCCTTCGGGAAGCGTGGCGCTTTCTCATA
GCTCACGCTGTAGGTATCTCAGTTCGGTGTAGGTCGTTCGCTCCAAGCTGGGCTGTGTGCACGAACCCCC
CGTTCAGCCCGACCGCTGCGCCTTATCCGGTAACTATCGTCTTGAGTCCAACCCGGTAAGACACGACTTA
TCGCCACTGGCAGCAGCCACTGGTAACAGGATTAGCAGAGCGAGGTATGTAGGCGGTGCTACAGAGTTCT
TGAAGTGGTGGCCTAACTACGGCTACACTAGAAGAACAGTATTTGGTATCTGCGCTCTGCTGAAGCCAGT
TACCTTCGGAAAAAGAGTTGGTAGCTCTTGATCCGGCAAACAAACCACCGCTGGTAGCGGTGGTTTTTTT
GTTTGCAAGCAGCAGATTACGCGCAGAAAAAAAGGATCTCAAGAAGATCCTTTGATCTTTTCTACGGGGT
CTGACGCTCAGTGGAACGAAAACTCACGTTAAGGGATTTTGGTCATGAGATTATCAAAAAGGATCTTCAC
CTAGATCCTTTTAAATTAAAAATGAAGTTTTAAATCAATCTAAAGTATATATGAGTAAACTTGGTCTGAC
AGTTACCAATGCTTAATCAGTGAGGCACCTATCTCAGCGATCTGTCTATTTCGTTCATCCATAGTTGCCT
GACTCCCCGTCGTGTAGATAACTACGATACGGGAGGGCTTACCATCTGGCCCCAGTGCTGCAATGATACC
GCGAGACCCACGCTCACCGGCTCCAGATTTATCAGCAATAAACCAGCCAGCCGGAAGGGCCGAGCGCAGA
AGTGGTCCTGCAACTTTATCCGCCTCCATCCAGTCTATTAATTGTTGCCGGGAAGCTAGAGTAAGTAGTT
CGCCAGTTAATAGTTTGCGCAACGTTGTTGCCATTGCTACAGGCATCGTGGTGTCACGCTCGTCGTTTGG
TATGGCTTCATTCAGCTCCGGTTCCCAACGATCAAGGCGAGTTACATGATCCCCCATGTTGTGCAAAAAA
GCGGTTAGCTCCTTCGGTCCTCCGATCGTTGTCAGAAGTAAGTTGGCCGCAGTGTTATCACTCATGGTTA
TGGCAGCACTGCATAATTCTCTTACTGTCATGCCATCCGTAAGATGCTTTTCTGTGACTGGTGAGTACTC
AACCAAGTCATTCTGAGAATAGTGTATGCGGCGACCGAGTTGCTCTTGCCCGGCGTCAATACGGGATAAT
ACCGCGCCACATAGCAGAACTTTAAAAGTGCTCATCATTGGAAAACGTTCTTCGGGGCGAAAACTCTCAA
GGATCTTACCGCTGTTGAGATCCAGTTCGATGTAACCCACTCGTGCACCCAACTGATCTTCAGCATCTTT
TACTTTCACCAGCGTTTCTGGGTGAGCAAAAACAGGAAGGCAAAATGCCGCAAAAAAGGGAATAAGGGCG
ACACGGAAATGTTGAATACTCATACTCTTCCTTTTTCAATATTATTGAAGCATTTATCAGGGTTATTGTC
TCATGAGCGGATACATATTTGAATGTATTTAGAAAAATAAACAAATAGGGGTTCCGCGCACATTTCCCCG
AAAAGTGCCACCTGACGTCTAAGAAACCATTATTATCATGACATTAACCTATAAAAATAGGCGTATCACG
AGGCCCTTTCGTCTCGCGCGTTTCGGTGATGACGGTGAAAACCTCTGACACATGCAGCTCCCGGAGACGG
TCACAGCTTGTCTGTAAGCGGATGCCGGGAGCAGACAAGCCCGTCAGGGCGCGTCAGCGGGTGTTGGCGG
GTGTCGGGGCTGGCTTAACTATGCGGCATCAGAGCAGATTGTACTGAGAGTGCACCATATGCGGTGTGAA
ATACCGCACAGATGCGTAAGGAGAAAATACCGCATCAGGAAATTGTAAGCGTTAATATTTTGTTAAAATT
CGCGTTAAATTTTTGTTAAATCAGCTCATTTTTTAACCAATAGGCCGAAATCGGCAAAATCCCTTATAAA
TCAAAAGAATAGACCGAGATAGGGT
[37 nt withheld, positions 6816-6852]
AAAGAACGTGGACTCCAACGTCAAAGG
[49 nt withheld, positions 6880-6928]
T
[91 nt withheld, positions 6930-7020]
G
[124 nt withheld, positions 7022-7145]
CCATTCGCCATTCAGGCTGCGCAACTGTTGGGAAGGGCGATCGGTGCGGGCCTCTTCGCTATTACGCCAG
CTGGCGAAAGGGGGATGTGCTGCAAGGCGATTAAGTTGGGTAACGCCAGGGTTTTCCCAGTCACGACGTT
GTAAAACGACGGCCAGTGAATTGTAATACGACTCACTATAGGGCGAATTCGAGCTCGGTACCCCTAGAGG
TCCTGTATTAGAGGTCACGTGAGTGTTTTGCGACATTTTGCGACACCATGTGGTCACGCTGGGTATTTAA
GCCCGAGTGAGCACGCAGGGTCTCCATTTTGAAGCGGGAGGTTTGAACGCGCAGCCAC
